>Addgene plasmid #29136 | pEMS1264 | addgene partial sequence | sequence record 38761 | EGFP-N 5'-CGTCGCCGTCCAGCTCGACCAG-3'
GCTCCTCGCCCTTGCTCACCATGGTGGCGGAAGTTCCTATACCTTTTGAAGAATAGGAACTTCGGAATAG
GAACTTCGGCGCGCCACCTGAACACTCGCCCTCCCGTCCCTGGTTTTTAAAGTCCTATTTATCATAAACT
AGAAATCCACAGACCCCCTCACTAGACAGAAAGCACTTCAACCAGCAAATGCTTCTCAAAGGTTTGATTT
ACTTTTTTTTTTCCCTGGGAGAAGAGATTGGCCAATTGACACTATGCAGCAATCAGAAAAGGCTCACTTT
TGATCTTGCTGCTTGTGCAGCCGATGAAACGGCTCCTGCCATTGGTTAGCTGCTGACAGTAATTTAATTA
GATAGACATTAATTAGGATAATCACCTGGCTCCTGGTAGCGACGATCATGGCAAATTGAAGGGGATGATT
TTATTGTTGGCTTGGGGGGTGGGGAATGTGTGTTGGTTTACGTGAGCACTGTTGTGTCACCTTTAAGCTC
TGTGACCACTGCTTTAGGAAGATTCAAAGATGTGGAATTTACTAAACATTTCCTACCTTCCCCCCCTTCC
CCCCTTTAGAGCGGAGGGGCGGAGGAGGGAATTCGACGATGCTAGGAGACTTTTCGGATCTGAATGAGCC
AAATATTCAGTTGAATGTAACGATTTCAAGTGCAAAGTATACAAAGCGCGAGCCGGTGGCCTCTTCTCGC
CCTGTAAAAGTTCCAGAGTCTGTCTTTTCCAGCTAATACAAAAGCACACAACACCTGAGCTGGTGCTTTG
TGAGCAGATCCTACATGTCCTCGGCGCCCCCACCCCCACCTTTTAAACTGCAAACATAAATAAATAAATC
CCTGCTGCTGA
