>Addgene plasmid #29136 | pEMS1264 | addgene partial sequence | sequence record 39307 | pEMS1307-fwd 5'-ccgcacgtctaagaaaccat-3'
AAATAGGCGTATCACGAGGCCCTTTCGTCTTCAAGAATTAATTCCGATCATATTCAATAACCCTTAATGA
ATTCGAGCTCCTAGGCCGGCCCCGTATTTTAAATAGTTAACCTTTTATAAGTAAAAAAGTTATGACTTAA
GTAATTATTCAGCAGACTGTAGGAATGGTTTTCATTTCTCTTTAACATTACACGTTTAAGTAAATTTGTA
TTGGTACTACTGCCAGGAAATAACCTATTTATGGTTACTGCTGCCCATCTACAGAAGTTTTTCCTATTTT
ACAGTTTTAAAAAATCTCTGTAGTACTCAAAAACTTGTAAGGTTTGGTTATAAAATGAAAACAATGTGTA
AGCTGTGATATGAAAGAGTCCAAATTTGGGAATGTAATTCCCTCTGTGATTGAAAGAAATACGGTGGGTT
TTTTTAGTAACACTTAAAATATAAAAAGAAAGGCCCATGCTACCAATTCTTCATAGTATTCTTTTTAATT
GGTTGGTGTTTTAAGCTAAGGTAATTGCTGTTGGATGCCAGTTAGGTCCTAAAGTAAAAGAAGGTTAGAG
AATAATTAAATTCTTACGTCCCAAGTTTTCAGTTTCAAGTCTGAATTCCACACAAATTCTGCTTGATTAT
TATTAGATGTAAGATAGGGGATACATTGGAGGGGATTATGATCACATAACAGACCAAATTCCAAGGATTT
CTTAGAGCTGTGCAGACCGTGCATGATGGGATAGCCATCTGGGGGTCTTTGTTGATAAACTGTTAAAAAC
GTTTCTAGTGTGA
