[The description below was written by a language model from this plasmid's Addgene catalogue record.]
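Description:
pEMS1264 is a Pleiades Promoter Project plasmid built on the large pEMS1307 backbone (about 16.5 kb without insert). It carries the MiniPromoter Ple222, a roughly 4 kb human regulatory sequence derived from the TBR1 (T-box brain gene 1) locus. The MiniPromoter was inserted by restriction cloning between FseI and AscI sites, though the record does not say whether these sites survived cloning. This places it upstream of a backbone-encoded EGFP-NLS reporter, a green fluorescent protein fused to a nuclear localisation signal. The signal concentrates fluorescence in the nucleus, which makes expressing cells easier to identify and count. The insert is therefore a candidate promoter rather than a coding sequence: the TBR1 protein itself is not expressed, and the EGFP-NLS "tag" listed in the record is the readout of promoter activity.

The plasmid is maintained in E. coli as a high-copy construct under ampicillin selection. No feature table is provided, so the origin of replication and any other backbone elements, such as polyadenylation signals, homology arms or mammalian selection markers, cannot be described from the record. The associated project aimed to assemble a toolbox of compact human promoters that drive selective expression in defined brain regions and cell types, and this construct belongs to that collection. However, the depositor explicitly notes that reporter expression under the control of this MiniPromoter has not been tested, so whether Ple222 reproduces a TBR1-like expression pattern remains unvalidated. Distribution is limited to academic and nonprofit users.
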