Addgene plasmid #29136: pEMS1264
Purpose: Expression of the reporter gene under the control of the MiniPromoter in this plasmid has not been tested
Depositing lab: Elizabeth Simpson. Depositing organization: University of British Columbia. Publication: A regulatory toolbox of MiniPromoters to drive selective expression in the brain. Portales-Casamar E, Swanson DJ, Liu L, de Leeuw CN, Banks KG, Ho Sui SJ, Fulton DL, Ali J, Amirabbasi M, Arenillas DJ, Babyak N, Black SF, Bonaguro RJ, Brauer E, Candido TR, Castellarin M, Chen J, Chen Y, Cheng JC, Chopra V, Docking TR, Dreolini L, D'Souza CA, Flynn EK, Glenn R, Hatakka K, Hearty TG, Imanian B, Jiang S, Khorasan-zadeh S, Komljenovic I, Laprise S, Liao NY, Lim JS, Lithwick S, Liu F, Liu J, Lu M, McConechy M, McLeod AJ, Milisavljevic M, Mis J, O'Connor K, Palma B, Palmquist DL, Schmouth JF, Swanson MI, Tam B, Ticoll A, Turner JL, Varhol R, Vermeulen J, Watkins RF, Wilson G, Wong BK, Wong SH, Wong TY, Yang GS, Ypsilanti AR, Jones SJ, Holt RA, Goldowitz D, Wasserman WW, Simpson EM. Proc Natl Acad Sci U S A. 2010 Sep 21. 107(38):16589-94. 10.1073/pnas.1009158107 PubMed 20807748.
Backbone
  Vector backbone: pEMS1307
  Backbone size w/o insert (bp): 16482
  Vector type: Pleiades Promoter Project [sic, Pleaides Plieades]
Growth in bacteria
  Bacterial resistance: Ampicillin, 100 μg/mL
  Growth temperature: 37°C
  Growth strain: DH5alpha
  Growth instructions: DH10B
  Copy number: High Copy
Gene/Insert
  Gene/Insert name: Ple222 (alt names: TBR1; T-box brain gene 1)
  Species: H. sapiens (human)
  Insert size (bp): 3964
  Entrez Gene: TBR1 (a.k.a. MGC141978, TBR-1, TES-56)
  Tag / fusion protein: EGFP-NLS (C terminal on backbone)
  Cloning method: Restriction Enzyme; 5′ cloning site FseI (unknown if destroyed); 3′ cloning site AscI (unknown if destroyed)
  Sequencing primers: 5′ Unknown
Terms and licenses: Academic/Nonprofit Terms; Industry Terms: Not Available to Industry
How to cite: pEMS1264 was a gift from Elizabeth Simpson (Addgene plasmid # 29136 ; http://n2t.net/addgene:29136 ; RRID:Addgene_29136)
